LOCUS       Exported 7491 bp ds-DNA circular SYN 13-MAY-2021
DEFINITION  Recyclable marker for use in Cryptococcus neoformans. Contains the
            amdS2 counterselectable marker flanked by the mTurquoise2 ORF and a
            flexible linker at the 5' end..
ACCESSION   .
VERSION     .
KEYWORDS    pPEE45
SOURCE      synthetic DNA construct
  ORGANISM  synthetic DNA construct
REFERENCE   1 (bases 1 to 7491)
  AUTHORS   Spencer GWK, Chua SMH, Erpf PE, Wizrah MSI, Dyba TG, Condon ND,
            Fraser JA
  TITLE     Broadening the spectrum of fluorescent protein tools for use in the
            encapsulated human fungal pathogen Cryptococcus neoformans.
  JOURNAL   Fungal Genet Biol. 2020 May;138:103365. doi:
            10.1016/j.fgb.2020.103365. Epub 2020 Mar 4.
  PUBMED    32145317
REFERENCE   2 (bases 1 to 7491)
  AUTHORS   .
  TITLE     Direct Submission
  JOURNAL   Exported May 13, 2021 from SnapGene Server 1.1.58
            http://www.snapgene.com
FEATURES             Location/Qualifiers
     source          1..7491
                     /organism="synthetic DNA construct"
                     /mol_type="other DNA"
     promoter        24..128
                     /gene="bla"
                     /label=AmpR promoter
     CDS             129..989
                     /codon_start=1
                     /gene="bla"
                     /product="beta-lactamase"
                     /label=AmpR
                     /note="confers resistance to ampicillin, carbenicillin, and
                     related antibiotics"
                     /translation="MSIQHFRVALIPFFAAFCLPVFAHPETLVKVKDAEDQLGARVGYI
                     ELDLNSGKILESFRPEERFPMMSTFKVLLCGAVLSRIDAGQEQLGRRIHYSQNDLVEYS
                     PVTEKHLTDGMTVRELCSAAITMSDNTAANLLLTTIGGPKELTAFLHNMGDHVTRLDRW
                     EPELNEAIPNDERDTTMPVAMATTLRKLLTGELLTLASRQQLIDWMEADKVAGPLLRSA
                     LPAGWFIADKSGAGERGSRGIIAALGPDGKPSRIVVIYTTGSQATMDERNRQIAEIGAS
                     LIKHW"
     primer_bind     complement(347..366)
                     /label=Amp-R
                     /note="Ampicillin resistance gene, reverse primer"
     rep_origin      1160..1748
                     /direction=RIGHT
                     /label=ori
                     /note="high-copy-number ColE1/pMB1/pBR322/pUC origin of
                     replication"
     primer_bind     1649..1668
                     /label=pBR322ori-F
                     /note="pBR322 origin, forward primer"
     primer_bind     1902..1919
                     /label=L4440
                     /note="L4440 vector, forward primer"
     protein_bind    2036..2057
                     /label=CAP binding site
                     /bound_moiety="E. coli catabolite activator protein"
                     /note="CAP binding activates transcription in the presence
                     of cAMP."
     promoter        2072..2102
                     /label=lac promoter
                     /note="promoter for the E. coli lac operon"
     protein_bind    2110..2126
                     /label=lac operator
                     /bound_moiety="lac repressor encoded by lacI"
                     /note="The lac repressor binds to the lac operator to
                     inhibit transcription in E. coli. This inhibition can be
                     relieved by adding lactose or
                     isopropyl-beta-D-thiogalactopyranoside (IPTG)."
     primer_bind     2115..2137
                     /label=M13/pUC Reverse
                     /note="In lacZ gene"
     primer_bind     2134..2150
                     /label=M13 rev
                     /note="common sequencing primer, one of multiple similar
                     variants"
     primer_bind     2134..2150
                     /label=M13 Reverse
                     /note="In lacZ gene. Also called M13-rev"
     primer_bind     2169..2189
                     /label=T3
                     /note="T3 promoter, forward primer"
     promoter        2171..2189
                     /label=T3 promoter
                     /note="promoter for bacteriophage T3 RNA polymerase"
     CDS             3981..5627
                     /codon_start=1
                     /gene="amdS"
                     /product="acetamidase from Aspergillus nidulans"
                     /label=amdS
                     /note="confers ability to process acetamide for selection
                     in fungal cells"
                     /translation="MPQSWEELAADKRARLAKTIPDEWKVQTLPAEDSVIDFPKKSGIL
                     SEAELKITEASAADLVSKLAAGELTSVEVTLAFCKRAAIAQQLTNCAHEFFPDAALAQA
                     RELDEYYAKHKRPVGPLHGLPISLKDQLRVKGYETSMGYISWLNKYDEGDSVLTTMLRK
                     AGAVFYVKTSVPQTLMVCETVNNIIGRTVNPRNKNWSCGGSSGGEGAIVGIRGGVIGVG
                     TDIGGSIRVPAAFNFLYGLRPSHGRLPYAKMANSMEGQETVHSVVGPITHSVEDLRLFT
                     KSVLGQEPWKYDSKVIPMPWRQSESDIIASKIKNGGLNIGYYNFDGNVLPHPPILRGVE
                     TTVAALAKAGHTVTPWTPYKHDFGHDLISHIYAADGSADVMRDISASGEPAIPNIKDLL
                     NPNIKAVNMNELWDTHLQKWNYQMEYLEKWREAEEKAGKELDAIIAPITPTAAVRHDQF
                     RYYGYASVINLLDFTSVVVPVTFADKNIDKKNESFKAVSELDALVQEEYDPEAYHGAPV
                     AVQVIGRRLSEERTLAIAEEVGKLLGNVVTP"
     primer_bind     complement(6805..6821)
                     /label=KS primer
                     /note="common sequencing primer, one of multiple similar
                     variants"
     primer_bind     complement(6806..6822)
                     /label=pBluescriptKS
                     /note="For pBluescript vector"
     primer_bind     complement(6846..6865)
                     /label=T7
                     /note="T7 promoter, forward primer"
     promoter        complement(6847..6865)
                     /label=T7 promoter
                     /note="promoter for bacteriophage T7 RNA polymerase"
     primer_bind     complement(6875..6892)
                     /label=M13 Forward
                     /note="In lacZ gene. Also called M13-F20 or M13 (-21)
                     Forward"
     primer_bind     complement(6875..6891)
                     /label=M13 fwd
                     /note="common sequencing primer, one of multiple similar
                     variants"
     primer_bind     complement(6884..6906)
                     /label=M13/pUC Forward
                     /note="In lacZ gene"
     rep_origin      complement(7032..7488)
                     /direction=LEFT
                     /label=f1 ori
                     /note="f1 bacteriophage origin of replication; arrow
                     indicates direction of (+) strand synthesis"
     primer_bind     complement(7170..7191)
                     /label=F1ori-F
                     /note="F1 origin, forward primer"
     primer_bind     7382..7401
                     /label=F1ori-R
                     /note="F1 origin, reverse primer"
ORIGIN
        1 gtggcacttt tcggggaaat gtgcgcggaa cccctatttg tttatttttc taaatacatt
       61 caaatatgta tccgctcatg agacaataac cctgataaat gcttcaataa tattgaaaaa
      121 ggaagagtat gagtattcaa catttccgtg tcgcccttat tccctttttt gcggcatttt
      181 gccttcctgt ttttgctcac ccagaaacgc tggtgaaagt aaaagatgct gaagatcagt
      241 tgggtgcacg agtgggttac atcgaactgg atctcaacag cggtaagatc cttgagagtt
      301 ttcgccccga agaacgtttt ccaatgatga gcacttttaa agttctgcta tgtggcgcgg
      361 tattatcccg tattgacgcc gggcaagagc aactcggtcg ccgcatacac tattctcaga
      421 atgacttggt tgagtactca ccagtcacag aaaagcatct tacggatggc atgacagtaa
      481 gagaattatg cagtgctgcc ataaccatga gtgataacac tgcggccaac ttacttctga
      541 caacgatcgg aggaccgaag gagctaaccg cttttttgca caacatgggg gatcatgtaa
      601 ctcgccttga tcgttgggaa ccggagctga atgaagccat accaaacgac gagcgtgaca
      661 ccacgatgcc tgtagcaatg gcaacaacgt tgcgcaaact attaactggc gaactactta
      721 ctctagcttc ccggcaacaa ttaatagact ggatggaggc ggataaagtt gcaggaccac
      781 ttctgcgctc ggcccttccg gctggctggt ttattgctga taaatctgga gccggtgagc
      841 gtgggtctcg cggtatcatt gcagcactgg ggccagatgg taagccctcc cgtatcgtag
      901 ttatctacac gacggggagt caggcaacta tggatgaacg aaatagacag atcgctgaga
      961 taggtgcctc actgattaag cattggtaac tgtcagacca agtttactca tatatacttt
     1021 agattgattt aaaacttcat ttttaattta aaaggatcta ggtgaagatc ctttttgata
     1081 atctcatgac caaaatccct taacgtgagt tttcgttcca ctgagcgtca gaccccgtag
     1141 aaaagatcaa aggatcttct tgagatcctt tttttctgcg cgtaatctgc tgcttgcaaa
     1201 caaaaaaacc accgctacca gcggtggttt gtttgccgga tcaagagcta ccaactcttt
     1261 ttccgaaggt aactggcttc agcagagcgc agataccaaa tactgttctt ctagtgtagc
     1321 cgtagttagg ccaccacttc aagaactctg tagcaccgcc tacatacctc gctctgctaa
     1381 tcctgttacc agtggctgct gccagtggcg ataagtcgtg tcttaccggg ttggactcaa
     1441 gacgatagtt accggataag gcgcagcggt cgggctgaac ggggggttcg tgcacacagc
     1501 ccagcttgga gcgaacgacc tacaccgaac tgagatacct acagcgtgag ctatgagaaa
     1561 gcgccacgct tcccgaaggg agaaaggcgg acaggtatcc ggtaagcggc agggtcggaa
     1621 caggagagcg cacgagggag cttccagggg gaaacgcctg gtatctttat agtcctgtcg
     1681 ggtttcgcca cctctgactt gagcgtcgat ttttgtgatg ctcgtcaggg gggcggagcc
     1741 tatggaaaaa cgccagcaac gcggcctttt tacggttcct ggccttttgc tggccttttg
     1801 ctcacatgtt ctttcctgcg ttatcccctg attctgtgga taaccgtatt accgcctttg
     1861 agtgagctga taccgctcgc cgcagccgaa cgaccgagcg cagcgagtca gtgagcgagg
     1921 aagcggaaga gcgcccaata cgcaaaccgc ctctccccgc gcgttggccg attcattaat
     1981 gcagctggca cgacaggttt cccgactgga aagcgggcag tgagcgcaac gcaattaatg
     2041 tgagttagct cactcattag gcaccccagg ctttacactt tatgcttccg gctcgtatgt
     2101 tgtgtggaat tgtgagcgga taacaatttc acacaggaaa cagctatgac catgattacg
     2161 ccaagcgcgc aattaaccct cactaaaggg aacaaaagct ggagctccac cgcggtggcg
     2221 gccgctctag atggtctcca agggcgagga gctcttcacc ggcgtcgtcc ccatcctcgt
     2281 cgagctcgac ggcgacgtta acggccacaa gttctccgtc tccggcgagg gcgagggcga
     2341 cgccacctac ggcaagctca ccctcaagtt catctgcacc accggcaagc tccccgtccc
     2401 ctggcccacc ctcgtcacca ccctctcctg gggcgtccag tgcttcgccc gttaccccga
     2461 ccacatgaag cagcacgact tcttcaagtc cgccatgccc gagggctacg tccaggagcg
     2521 taccatcttc ttcaaggacg acggcaacta caagacccgt gccgaggtca agttcgaggg
     2581 cgacaccctc gtcaaccgta tcgagctcaa gggcatcgac ttcaaggagg acggcaacat
     2641 cctcggccac aagctcgagt acaactactt ctccgacaac gtctacatca ccgccgacaa
     2701 gcagaagaac ggcatcaagg ccaacttcaa gatccgtcac aacatcgagg gcggccgcca
     2761 ttctatgcta tacggtacaa gattgtggct actatgcaag ctccatagcg aatgatctta
     2821 cactgacctt gtcgaccgtt ctgaatgatt aacaatggtc gcaagtgtgg ttgacccacc
     2881 tgcgggcgct tcttaactat ctatcatcgg tatgtcaagt atcacaccct ttaaacaaaa
     2941 gaataagagc ataatacagc agtctcatca tggcaaccct tcgcgcaatg tacaaaaagc
     3001 agccagaagc ccccacgcac aagcaataat gtcgtgttct accctgccat gaacaagcgt
     3061 catggccatt agcgaacgcc ccaatattca gccccattcg ccaagcaagt tgcctcgccc
     3121 ccttcccaga agatcatggg catctcgtct tcttctaatt tcgcattttg tgaagctcca
     3181 ttcatgcacg tcggcttctg gacgactctt atcatatgca ttggcctgct cggtgtgagg
     3241 atgagccact cccacatgtt tagacggcag gggcctcttg ccacccgttg aatttttggt
     3301 gcgaagacgt gcctgggaac gacctccact ttaaatttct ccgttgttgc ggtcgctcca
     3361 tcctcctcac atttcttgcc tcctaagtcc catgtgccac actcggtgaa aaacggagtt
     3421 tgatacggat gaaatttcca gtgagctttt cacattctgg aggtttcgaa aaaaattgtg
     3481 ggattttctg aattaatccg agaatccgcc ctgcccatca accggaaaga attaaatccc
     3541 tcgcacattc ctttctccca ccaccttctt tatctctaca ttctttaacc aaaacaccta
     3601 ggtgagtacc caaagtcttt tgacaccttt gaaaatccgc gccagtcgta gggcacgtaa
     3661 aacaattctc gctggtggct tctgcaggtg aagtcggggc agagtggagc tgagcatggt
     3721 cgaccaccca catcattctg tcttgttttt ggcgatgtct tccatgcttt tgccctcatc
     3781 tgttgcgtcg actgcagagt actgttttgc cactactgag ctcaacatgg gcttgtgtgt
     3841 ggtgaagaaa aaaatttggt ggctcttgaa aattttcaac ccatcggata catgcccttc
     3901 caactcacaa cgccctaaca ctttattgtc ctatcattgc ctcttcgcac atgctaacga
     3961 tctccacaga aaacttcaaa atgcctcaat cctgggaaga actggccgct gataagcgcg
     4021 cccgcctcgc aaaaaccatc cctgatgaat ggaaagtcca gacgctgcct gcggaagaca
     4081 gcgttattga tttcccaaag aaatcgggga tcctttcaga ggccgaactg aagatcacag
     4141 aggcctccgc tgcagatctt gtgtccaagc tggcggccgg agagttgacc tcggtggaag
     4201 ttacgctagc attctgtaaa cgggcagcaa tcgcccagca gttaacaaac tgcgcccacg
     4261 agttcttccc tgacgccgct ctcgcgcagg caagggaact cgatgaatac tacgcaaagc
     4321 acaagagacc cgttggtcca ctccatggcc tccccatctc tctcaaagac cagcttcgag
     4381 tcaagggcta cgaaacatca atgggctaca tctcatggct aaacaagtac gacgaagggg
     4441 actcggttct gacaaccatg ctccgcaaag ccggtgccgt cttctacgtc aagacctctg
     4501 tcccgcagac cctgatggtc tgcgagacag tcaacaacat catcgggcgc accgtcaacc
     4561 cacgcaacaa gaactggtcg tgcggcggca gttccggtgg tgagggtgcg atcgttggga
     4621 ttcgtggtgg cgtcatcggt gtaggaacgg atatcggtgg ctcgattcga gtgccggccg
     4681 cgttcaactt cctgtacggt ctaaggccga gtcatgggcg gctgccgtat gcaaagatgg
     4741 cgaacagcat ggagggtcag gagacggtgc acagcgttgt cgggccgatt acgcactctg
     4801 ttgaggacct ccgcctcttc accaaatccg tcctcggtca ggagccatgg aaatacgact
     4861 ccaaggtcat ccccatgccc tggcgccagt ccgagtcgga cattattgcc tccaagatca
     4921 agaacggcgg gctcaatatc ggctactaca acttcgacgg caatgtcctt ccacaccctc
     4981 ctatcctgcg cggcgtggaa accaccgtcg ccgcactcgc caaagccggt cacaccgtga
     5041 ccccgtggac gccatacaag cacgatttcg gccacgatct catctcccat atctacgcgg
     5101 ctgacggcag cgccgacgta atgcgcgata tcagtgcatc cggcgagccg gcgattccaa
     5161 atatcaaaga cctactgaac ccgaacatca aagctgttaa catgaacgag ctctgggaca
     5221 cgcatctcca gaagtggaat taccagatgg agtaccttga gaaatggcgg gaggctgaag
     5281 aaaaggccgg gaaggaactg gacgccatca tcgcgccgat tacgcctacc gctgcggtac
     5341 ggcatgacca gttccggtac tatgggtatg cctctgtgat caacctgctg gatttcacga
     5401 gcgtggttgt tccggttacc tttgcggata agaacatcga taagaagaat gagagtttca
     5461 aggcggttag tgagcttgat gccctcgtgc aggaagagta tgatccggag gcgtaccatg
     5521 gggcaccggt tgcagtgcag gttatcggac ggagactcag tgaagagagg acgttggcga
     5581 ttgcagagga agtggggaag ttgctgggaa atgtggtgac tccatagaag gttgagcgcg
     5641 taatagtggg ttggtcttgt ctctatccat tcatctgtga gacatactga tttcaacttt
     5701 ttcatcagat aataaggatg gtgtgagata agcaaggctg ggttatgagg tttgggacta
     5761 gatggtgttt cgcgtctaaa ggtgagtctt cgttggttca atcacattga tctgatcgct
     5821 gatcaattgt cagcctctga atgtgctctt gaagaaaatg gttgtctgta agaatccaga
     5881 accaaaaacg gtcatttcaa gtatgtatcc tccgtgaagt tcctttagct cttgctaata
     5941 ttggacttta gcgtgcttta gccaaagaca gggtcgcgag gttaagagga tgggccagga
     6001 aaaatctaag ttagatttgt cacacaaaga aaaagattgt ctcagttttg gttttgtttg
     6061 gtttgattta tgcataggaa atatttatga tcgaaatcac tcatttcctg cttcgtaaat
     6121 atcatctact atatgcttcg taaatgtcca tctcctacat attgtggata tgataaatgc
     6181 aatcctctcg tctacactct cggcttatgc ctttgtcttc tttgcgctcc ttttagcctt
     6241 ctttttattc ctagtcttca agcccatcgg gcgtccagtg cttcgcccgt taccccgacc
     6301 acatgaagca gcacgacttc ttcaagtccg ccatgcccga gggctacgtc caggagcgta
     6361 ccatcttctt caaggacgac ggcaactaca agacccgtgc cgaggtcaag ttcgagggcg
     6421 acaccctcgt caaccgtatc gagctcaagg gcatcgactt caaggaggac ggcaacatcc
     6481 tcggccacaa gctcgagtac aactacttct ccgacaacgt ctacatcacc gccgacaagc
     6541 agaagaacgg catcaaggcc aacttcaaga tccgtcacaa catcgaggac ggcggcgtcc
     6601 agctcgccga ccactaccag cagaacaccc ccatcggcga cggccccgtc ctcctccccg
     6661 acaaccacta cctctccacc cagtccaagc tctccaagga ccccaacgag aagcgtgacc
     6721 acatggtcct cctcgagttc gtcaccgccg ccggcatcac tctcggcatg gacgagctct
     6781 acaagaattc gatatcaagc ttatcgatac cgtcgacctc gagggggggc ccggtaccca
     6841 attcgcccta tagtgagtcg tattacgcgc gctcactggc cgtcgtttta caacgtcgtg
     6901 actgggaaaa ccctggcgtt acccaactta atcgccttgc agcacatccc cctttcgcca
     6961 gctggcgtaa tagcgaagag gcccgcaccg atcgcccttc ccaacagttg cgcagcctga
     7021 atggcgaatg gaaattgtaa gcgttaatat tttgttaaaa ttcgcgttaa atttttgtta
     7081 aatcagctca tttttttaac caataggccg aaatcggcaa aatcccttat aaatcaaaag
     7141 aatagaccga gatagggttg agtgttgttc cagtttggaa caagagtcca ctattaaaga
     7201 acgtggactc caacgtcaaa ggnnnnnnnn nnnnnnnnnn nnnnnnnnnn nnnnnnnnnn
     7261 nnnnnnnnnn ntnnnnnnnn nnnnnnnnnn nnnnnnnnnn nnnnnnnnnn nnnnnnnnnn
     7321 nnnnnnnnnn nnnnnnnnnn nnnnnnnnnn nnnnnnnnnn nnngnnnnnn nnnnnnnnnn
     7381 nnnnnnnnnn nnnnnnnnnn nnnnnnnnnn nnnnnnnnnn nnnnnnnnnn nnnnnnnnnn
     7441 nnnnnnnnnn nnnnnnnnnn nnnnnnnnnn nnnnnnnnnn nnnnnnnnca g
//
