[The description below was written by a language model from this plasmid's Addgene catalogue record and the feature table of its GenBank file.]
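Description:
pPEE45 is a 7,491 bp circular plasmid built on pBluescript II SK(-) that carries a recyclable "Blaster" marker cassette for genetic manipulation of the fungal pathogen Cryptococcus neoformans. In E. coli it is maintained at high copy through the ColE1/pUC-type origin and selected with ampicillin via the bla gene. The backbone also retains the f1 phage origin, the lac promoter/operator region, and the T3 and T7 promoters with the usual M13 and KS primer sites flanking the multicloning site. No fungal replication origin is annotated, which is consistent with the cassette being intended for release and genomic integration rather than episomal maintenance. The depositor notes it can be excised with XbaI and EcoRI.

The insert, assembled by Gibson cloning into the multicloning site, centres on amdS2, a version of the Aspergillus nidulans acetamidase gene. The catalogue lists TEF1 as the promoter. Acetamidase allows selection for growth on acetamide and is described as counterselectable, so the same marker can be selected for and later selected against. According to the record, amdS2 is flanked by the mTurquoise2 ORF, with a flexible linker at the 5' end. In a blaster design, such repeated flanking sequence typically permits recombination that loops out the marker. This would plausibly leave a single linker-mTurquoise2 copy behind, for example as a cyan fluorescent fusion tag, and free amdS2 for reuse in further rounds of transformation.

The feature table annotates only the amdS coding sequence within the insert, so the mTurquoise2 copies, linker, TEF1 promoter and any terminator are not mapped. The insert name field reads "mTurquoise1", whereas the other fields say mTurquoise2.
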