Addgene plasmid #139424: pPEE45
Purpose: Recyclable marker for use in Cryptococcus neoformans. Contains the amdS2 counterselectable marker flanked by the mTurquoise2 ORF and a flexible linker at the 5' end.
Depositing lab: James Fraser. Depositing organization: University of Queensland. Publication: Broadening the spectrum of fluorescent protein tools for use in the encapsulated human fungal pathogen Cryptococcus neoformans. Spencer GWK, Chua SMH, Erpf PE, Wizrah MSI, Dyba TG, Condon ND, Fraser JA. Fungal Genet Biol. 2020 May;138:103365. doi: 10.1016/j.fgb.2020.103365. Epub 2020 Mar 4. PubMed 32145317.
Backbone
  Vector backbone: pBlueScript II SK(-)
  Backbone manufacturer: Stratagene
  Vector type: Yeast Expression
  Selectable markers: Acetamide
Growth in bacteria
  Bacterial resistance: Ampicillin, 100 μg/mL
  Growth temperature: 37°C
  Growth strain: DH5alpha
  Copy number: High Copy
Gene/Insert
  Gene/Insert name: mTurquoise1 (alt name: Acetamidase (amdS))
  Species: Synthetic, Aequorea victoria, Aspergillus nidulans
  Promoter: TEF1
  Cloning method: Gibson Cloning
Terms and licenses: Academic/Nonprofit Terms; Industry Terms: Not Available to Industry
Depositor comments: Contains the amdS2 mTurquoise2 Blaster marker in the multicloning site of pBluescript II SK-. Importantly, the amdS2 mTurquoise2 Blaster marker can be excised using restriction enzymes XbaI and EcoRI.
How to cite: pPEE45 was a gift from James Fraser (Addgene plasmid # 139424 ; http://n2t.net/addgene:139424 ; RRID:Addgene_139424)
